>Addgene plasmid #29577 | Jnk3a1 | depositor partial sequence | sequence record 12982 | Author sequence
ANGGAGTGNCGGATACATTCCCCTCTGAAATAATTTTGTTTAACTTTAAGAAGGAGATATACATATGCAC
CATCATCATCATCATTCTTCTGGTGTAGATCTGGGTACCGAGAACCTGTACTTCCAATCCAATGGCAGCA
AAAGCAAAGTTGACAACCAGTTCTACAGTGTGGAAGTGGGAGACTCAACCTTCACAGTTCTCAAGCGCTA
CCAGAATCTAAAGCCTATTGGCTCTGGGGCTCAGGGCATAGTTTGTGCCGCGTATGATGCTGTCCTTGAC
AGAAATGTGGCCATTAAGAAGCTCAGCAGACCCTTTCAGAACCAAACACATGCCAAGAGAGCGTACCGGG
AGCTGGTCCTCATGAAGTGTGTGAACCATAAAAACATTATTAGTTTATTAAATGTCTTCACACCCCAGAA
AACGCTGGAGGAGTTCCAAGATGTTTACTTAGTAATGGAACTGATGGATGCCAACTTATGTCAAGTGATT
CAGATGGAATTAGACCATGAGCGAATGTCTTACCTGCTGTACCAAATGTTGTGTGGCATTAAGCACCTCC
ATTCTGCTGGAATTATTCACAGGGATTTAAAACCAAGTAACATTGTAGTCAAGTCTGATTGCACATTGAA
AATCCTGGACTTTGGACTGGCCAGGACAGCAGGCACAAGCTTCATGATGACTCCATATGTGGTGACACGT
TATTACAGAGCCCCTGAGGTCATCCTGGGGATGGGCTACAAGGAGAACGTGGATATATGGTCTGTGGGAT
GCATTATGGGAGAAATGGTTCGCCACAAAATCCTCTTTCCAGGAAGGGACTATATTGACCAGTGGAATAA
GGTAATTGAACAACTAGGAACACCATGTCCAGAATTCATGAAGAAATTGCAACCCACAGTAAGAAACTAT
GTGGAGAATCGGCCCAAGTATGCGGGACTCACCTTCCCCAAACTCTTCCCAGATTCCCTCTTCCCAGCGG
ACTCCGAGCACAATAAACTCAAAGCCAGCCAAGCCAGGGACTTGTTGTCAAAGATGCTAGTGATTGACCC
AGCAAAAAGAATATCAGTGGACGACGCCTTACAGCATCCCTACATCAACGTCTGGTATGACCCAGCCGAA
GTGGAGGCGCCTCCACCTCAGATATATGACAAGCAGTTGGATGAAAGAGAACACACAATTGAAGAATGGA
AAGAACTTATCTACAAGGAAGTAATGAATTCAGAATGACATTGGAAGTGGATAACGGATCCGAATTCGAG
CTCCGTCGACAGCTGCGGCGCCTCGGC
