>Addgene plasmid #29577 | Jnk3a1 | addgene partial sequence | sequence record 35018 | 29577 with T7-term
CGGGCTTGTAGCAGCCGGATCTCAGTGGTGGTGGTGGTGGTGCTCGAGTGCGGCCGCAAGCTTGTCGACG
GAGCTCGAATTCGGATCCGTTATCCACTTCCAATGTCATTCTGAATTCATTACTTCCTTGTAGATAAGTT
CTTTCCATTCTTCAATTGTGTGTTCTCTTTCATCCAACTGCTTGTCATATATCTGAGGTGGAGGCGCCTC
CACTTCGGCTGGGTCATACCAGACGTTGATGTAGGGATGCTGTAAGGCGTCGTCCACTGATATTCTTTTT
GCTGGGTCAATCACTAGCATCTTTGACAACAAGTCCCTGGCTTGGCTGGCTTTGAGTTTATTGTGCTCGG
AGTCCGCTGGGAAGAGGGAATCTGGGAAGAGTTTGGGGAAGGTGAGTCCCGCATACTTGGGCCGATTCTC
CACATAGTTTCTTACTGTGGGTTGCAATTTCTTCATGAATTCTGGACATGGTGTTCCTAGTTGTTCAATT
ACCTTATTCCACTGGTCAATATAGTCCCTTCCTGGAAAGAGGANTTTGTGGCGAACCATTTCTCCCATAA
TGCATCCCACAGACCATATATCCACGTTCTCCTTGTAGCCCATCCCCAGGATGACCTCAGGGGCTCTGTA
ATAACGTGTCACCACATATGGAGTCATCATGAAGCTTGTGCCTGCTGTCCTGGCCAGTCCAAAGTCCAGG
ATTTTCAATGTGCAATCAGACTTGACTACAATGTTACTTGGTTTTAAATCCCTGTGAATAATTCCAGCAG
AATGGAGGTGCTTAATGCCACACAACATTTGGTACAGCAGGTAAGACATTCGCTCATGGTCTAATTCCAT
CTGAATCACTTGACATAAGTTGGCATCCATCAGTTCCATTACTAAGTAAAC
