>Addgene plasmid #29577 | Jnk3a1 | addgene partial sequence | sequence record 35019 | 29577 with T7
CTAGAAATAATTTTGTTTAACTTTAAGAAGGAGATATACATATGCACCATCATCATCATCATTCTTCTGG
TGTAGATCTGGGTACCGAGAACCTGTACTTCCAATCCAATGGCAGCAAAAGCAAAGTTGACAACCAGTTC
TACAGTGTGGAAGTGGGAGACTCAACCTTCACAGTTCTCAAGCGCTACCAGAATCTAAAGCCTATTGGCT
CTGGGGCTCAGGGCATAGTTTGTGCCGCGTATGATGCTGTCCTTGACAGAAATGTGGCCATTAAGAAGCT
CAGCAGACCCTTTCAGAACCAAACACATGCCAAGAGAGCGTACCGGGAGCTGGTCCTCATGAAGTGTGTG
AACCATAAAAACATTATTAGTTTATTAAATGTCTTCACACCCCAGAAAACGCTGGAGGAGTTCCAAGATG
TTTACTTAGTAATGGAACTGATGGATGCCAACTTATGTCAAGTGATTCAGATGGAATTAGACCATGAGCG
AATGTCTTACCTGCTGTACCAAATGTTGTGTGGCATTAAGCACCTCCATTCTGCTGGAATTATTCACAGG
GATTTAAAACCAAGTAACATTGTAGTCAAGTCTGATTGCACATTGAAAATCCTGGACTTTGGACTGGCCA
GGACAGCAGGCACAAGCTTCATGATGACTCCATATGTGGTGACACGTTATTACAGAGCCCCTGAGGTCAT
CCTGGGGATGGGCTACAAGGAGAACGTGGATATATGGTCTGTGGGATGCATTATGGGAGAAATGGTTCGC
CACAAAATCCTCTTTCCAGGAAGGGACTATATTGACCAGTGGAATAAGGTAATTGAACAACTAGGAACAC
CATGTCCAGAATTCATGAAGAAATTGCAACCCACAGTAAGAAACTATGTGGAGAATCGGCCCAAGTATGC
GGGACTCACCTTCCCCAAACTCTTCCCAGATTCCCTCTTCCCA
