[The description below was written by a language model from this plasmid's Addgene catalogue record.]
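Description:
Jnk3a1 is a bacterial expression plasmid built on the pMCSG7 backbone (5286 bp without insert) that encodes a truncated form of human c-Jun N-terminal kinase 3, the product of the MAPK10 gene (also known as JNK3 or SAPK1b). The insert covers residues 40 to 402 of the α1 isoform, so the extreme N-terminus and whatever lies beyond residue 402 are absent. The plasmid is maintained at high copy in standard E. coli cloning strains such as DH5alpha under ampicillin selection. The record does not name the origin of replication, and no feature table is provided.

The backbone supplies an N-terminal hexahistidine tag followed by a TEV protease recognition site, fused in frame to the kinase fragment. This arrangement allows the recombinant protein to be captured by immobilised metal affinity chromatography and the tag then cleaved off with TEV protease to leave near-native protein. The promoter is not stated explicitly, but the listed sequencing primers (T7 forward and T7 terminator) indicate that the coding region sits between T7 promoter and terminator elements, which would imply expression in a host strain supplying T7 RNA polymerase. The catalogue lists the cloning method as restriction enzyme, whereas the depositor comment specifies ligation-independent cloning; the record does not resolve the discrepancy.

The associated publication concerns sequence determinants of a specific inactive protein kinase conformation, which suggests the construct was used to produce purified JNK3 for biochemical or structural studies of kinase conformation, although the record does not spell out the specific experiments.
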