Addgene plasmid #29577: Jnk3a1
Depositing lab: Dustin Maly. Depositing organization: University of Washington. Publication: Sequence determinants of a specific inactive protein kinase conformation. Hari SB, Merritt EA, Maly DJ. Chem Biol. 2013 Jun 20;20(6):806-15. doi: 10.1016/j.chembiol.2013.05.005. PubMed 23790491.
Backbone
  Vector backbone: pMCSG7
  Backbone size w/o insert (bp): 5286
  Vector type: Bacterial Expression
Growth in bacteria
  Bacterial resistance: Ampicillin, 100 μg/mL
  Growth temperature: 37°C
  Growth strain: DH5alpha
  Copy number: High Copy
Gene/Insert
  Gene/Insert name: Jnk3a1 (alt name: MAPK10)
  Species: H. sapiens (human)
  Mutation: Contains residues 40-402
  Entrez Gene: MAPK10 (a.k.a. JNK3, JNK3A, PRKM10, SAPK1b, p493F12, p54bSAPK)
  Tag / fusion protein: HIS6 (N terminal on backbone); TEV (N terminal on backbone)
  Cloning method: Restriction Enzyme
  Sequencing primers: 5′ T7; 3′ T7-term
Terms and licenses: Academic/Nonprofit Terms; Industry Terms: Not Available to Industry
Depositor comments: Ligation-independent-cloning.
How to cite: Jnk3a1 was a gift from Dustin Maly (Addgene plasmid # 29577 ; http://n2t.net/addgene:29577 ; RRID:Addgene_29577)
